Addgene plasmid #118440: pDRF1-GW yeVenus-T2A-mTurquoise2
Purpose: Produces equimolar expression of yeVenus and mTq2
Depositing lab: Bas Teusink. Depositing organization: Vrije Universiteit Amsterdam. Publication: In vivo characterisation of fluorescent proteins in budding yeast. Botman D, de Groot DH, Schmidt P, Goedhart J, Teusink B. Sci Rep. 2019 Feb 19;9(1):2234. doi: 10.1038/s41598-019-38913-z. PubMed 30783202.
Backbone
  Vector backbone: pDRF1-GW
  Vector type: Yeast Expression
  Selectable markers: URA3
Growth in bacteria
  Bacterial resistance: Ampicillin, 100 μg/mL
  Growth temperature: 37°C
  Growth strain: DH5alpha
  Copy number: High Copy
Gene/Insert
  Gene/Insert name: yeVenus-T2A-mTurquoise2
  Species: Synthetic
  Cloning method: Restriction Enzyme; 5′ cloning site unknown (unknown if destroyed); 3′ cloning site unknown (unknown if destroyed)
  Sequencing primers: 5′ AACAATCGTTAATAATTAATTAATTGG; 3′ GAGTCACTTTAAAATTTGTATACAC
Terms and licenses: Academic/Nonprofit Terms; Industry Terms: Not Available to Industry
How to cite: pDRF1-GW yeVenus-T2A-mTurquoise2 was a gift from Bas Teusink (Addgene plasmid # 118440 ; http://n2t.net/addgene:118440 ; RRID:Addgene_118440)
