[The description below was written by a language model from this plasmid's Addgene catalogue record and pLannotate feature annotations shown in this document.]
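Description:
pDRF1-GW yeVenus-T2A-mTurquoise2 is an 8,469 bp episomal yeast expression plasmid built on the pDRF1-GW backbone, a Gateway-compatible E. coli/Saccharomyces cerevisiae shuttle vector. In bacteria it replicates at high copy from a ColE1/pUC-type origin and is selected with ampicillin through the β-lactamase gene. An f1 origin and remnants of the lac promoter/operator and lacZα region are carried over from the parental cloning vector. In yeast it is maintained by the 2μ origin and selected by uracil prototrophy through URA3 with its own promoter, a marker that can also be counterselected with 5-FOA.

The payload is a synthetic bicistronic reading frame flanked by attB1 and attB2 sites, the footprint of Gateway recombination, although the catalogue lists restriction cloning with unknown sites. A Venus coding sequence (the yeast-enhanced yeVenus, by the construct name) is followed by a short gap of about 80 bp that is not annotated but corresponds in position to the T2A peptide named in the insert, and then by mTurquoise2, a monomeric cyan fluorescent protein. Ribosomal skipping at the 2A sequence releases the two proteins separately from one transcript, giving the equimolar yellow and cyan output stated as the plasmid's purpose. Transcription ends at the ADH1 terminator downstream. The driving promoter is not stated or annotated; only small yeast genomic fragments are detected upstream of attB1. The depositor and sequencing-derived records show the same features in the same order, differing only in start coordinate. The construct fits ratiometric comparison of fluorescent protein performance in living budding yeast.
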