Features (pLannotate 1.2.2; 26 found; start..end, strand, type, name):
      3..257     -  CDS            BRP1 (fragment): BRP1_YEAST - Protein predicted: Swiss-Prot protein existence level 4. From Saccharomyces cerevisiae (strain ATCC 204508 / S288c) (Baker's yeast).
    359..375     -  promoter       ARG4 promoter (fragment): S. cerevisiae ARG4
    480..563     +  CDS            YG007_YEAST: Protein predicted: Swiss-Prot protein existence level 4. From Saccharomyces cerevisiae (strain ATCC 204508 / S288c) (Baker's yeast).
    800..824     +  protein_bind   attB1: mutant version of attB; recombination site for the Gateway® BP reaction BP Clonase™
    838..1548    +  CDS            Venus: Venus is a basic (constitutively fluorescent) yellow fluorescent protein published in 2002, derived from Aequorea victoria. It is reported to be a rapidly-maturing weak dimer with moderate acid sensitivity.
   1630..2349    +  CDS            mTurquoise2: enhanced monomeric variant of CFP (Goedhart et al., 2012) mammalian codon-optimized
   2359..2383    -  protein_bind   attB2: mutant version of attB; recombination site for the Gateway® BP reaction BP Clonase™
   2411..2437    +  misc_feature   MCS (fragment): pBluescript multiple cloning site
   2446..2464    -  promoter       T7 promoter: promoter for bacteriophage T7 RNA polymerase
   2465..2608    +  CDS            ADH1 (fragment): ADH1_YEAST - Also known as ADC1. Experimental evidence at protein level: Swiss-Prot protein existence level 1. This isozyme preferentially catalyzes the conversion of primary unbranched alcohols to their corresponding aldehydes. Also shows activity toward secondary alcohols. From Saccharomyces cerevisiae (strain ATCC 204508 / S288c) (Baker's yeast).
   2612..2799    +  terminator     ADH1 terminator: S. cerevisiae ADH1; transcription terminator for the S. cerevisiae alcohol dehydrogenase 1 (ADH1) gene
   2807..2964    +  CDS            lacZα (fragment): LacZα fragment of β-galactosidase; lacZ fragment
   2970..3021    -  misc_feature   bom (fragment): basis of mobility region from pBR322
   3026..3109    +  CDS            RAF1 (fragment): RAF_YEAST - Experimental evidence at transcript level: Swiss-Prot protein existence level 2. Antagonizes transcriptional repression of recombinase FLP by REP1-REP2. May play a role in plasmid partitioning. From Saccharomyces cerevisiae (strain ATCC 204508 / S288c) (Baker's yeast).
   3263..4609    -  rep_origin     2μ ori: yeast 2μ plasmid origin of replication
   4614..4630    -  promoter       tet promoter (fragment): E. coli promoter for tetracycline efflux protein gene
   4720..5523    -  CDS            URA3: orotidine-5'-phosphate decarboxylase, required for uracil biosynthesis; S. cerevisiae URA3; yeast auxotrophic marker, counterselectable with 5-fluoroorotic acid (5-FOA)
   5524..5739    -  promoter       URA3 promoter: S. cerevisiae URA3
   5850..5954    +  promoter       AmpR promoter: bla
   5955..6815    +  CDS            AmpR: β-lactamase; bla; confers resistance to ampicillin, carbenicillin, and related antibiotics
   6986..7574    +  rep_origin     ori: high-copy-number ColE1/pMB1/pBR322/pUC origin of replication
   7757..7849    +  CDS            lacI (fragment): lac repressor; lacI; The lac repressor binds to the lac operator to inhibit transcription in E. coli. This inhibition can be relieved by adding lactose or isopropyl-β-D-thiogalactopyranoside (IPTG).
   7862..7883    +  protein_bind   CAP binding site: CAP binding activates transcription in the presence of cAMP. E. coli catabolite activator protein
   7898..7928    +  promoter       lac promoter: promoter for the E. coli lac operon
   7936..7952    +  protein_bind   lac operator: The lac repressor binds to the lac operator to inhibit transcription in E. coli. This inhibition can be relieved by adding lactose or isopropyl-β-D-thiogalactopyranoside (IPTG). lac repressor encoded by lacI
   8033..8461    -  rep_origin     f1 ori (sequence partly withheld): f1 bacteriophage origin of replication; arrow indicates direction of (+) strand synthesis
>Addgene plasmid #118440 | pDRF1-GW yeVenus-T2A-mTurquoise2 | depositor full sequence | sequence record 223803 | pDRF1-GW yeVenus-T2A-mTurquoise2 sequence 8469 bps
CAAGCTTCCTGAAACGGAGAAACATAAACAGGCATTGCTGGGATCACCCATACATCACTCTGTTTTGCCT
GACCTTTTCCGGTAATTTGAAAACAAACCCGGTCTCGAAGCGGAGATCCGGCGATAATTACCGCAGAAAT
AAACCCATACACGAGACGTAGAACCAGCCGCACATGGCCGGAGAAACTCCTGCGAGAATTTCGTAAACTC
GCGCGCATTGCATCTGTATTTCCTAATGCGGCACTTCCAGGCCTCGATCGAGACCGTTTATCCATTGCTT
TTTTGTTGTCTTTTTCCCTCGTTCACAGAAAGTCTGAAGAAGCTATAGTAGAACTATGAGCTTTTTTTGT
TTCTGTTTTCCTTTTTTTTTTTTTTACCTCTGTGGAAATTGTTACTCTCACACTCTTTAGTTCGTTTGTT
TGTTTTGTTTATTCCAATTATGACCGGTGACGAAACGTGGTCGATGGTGGGTACCGCTTATGCTCCCCTC
CATTAGTTTCGATTATATAAAAAGGCCAAATATTGTATTATTTTCAAATGTCCTATCATTATCGTCTAAC
ATCTAATTTCTCTTAAATTTTTTCTCTTTCTTTCCTATAACACCAATAGTGAAAATCTTTTTTTCTTCTA
TATCTACAAAAACTTTTTTTTTCTATCAACCTCGTTGATAAATTTTTTCTTTAACAATCGTTAATAATTA
ATTAATTGGAAAATAACCATTTTTTCTCTCTTTTATACACACATTCAAAAGAAAGAAAAAAAATATACCC
CAGCCTCGACTAGTGAATTCGCGGCCATCACAAGTTTGTACAAAAAAGCAGGCTGCTAGCCACCATGTCT
AAAGGTGAAGAATTATTCACTGGTGTTGTCCCAATTTTGGTTGAATTAGATGGTGATGTTAATGGTCACA
AATTTTCTGTCTCCGGTGAAGGTGAAGGTGATGCTACTTACGGTAAATTGACCTTAAAATTGATTTGTAC
TACTGGTAAATTGCCAGTTCCATGGCCAACCTTAGTCACTACTTTAGGTTATGGTTTGCAATGTTTTGCT
AGATACCCAGATCATATGAAACAACATGACTTTTTCAAGTCTGCCATGCCAGAAGGTTATGTTCAAGAAA
GAACTATTTTTTTCAAAGATGACGGTAACTACAAGACCAGAGCTGAAGTCAAGTTTGAAGGTGATACCTT
AGTTAATAGAATCGAATTAAAAGGTATTGATTTTAAAGAAGATGGTAACATTTTAGGTCACAAATTGGAA
TACAACTATAACTCTCACAATGTTTACATCACTGCTGACAAACAAAAGAATGGTATCAAAGCTAACTTCA
AAATTAGACACAACATTGAAGATGGTGGTGTTCAATTAGCTGACCATTATCAACAAAATACTCCAATTGG
TGATGGTCCAGTCTTGTTACCAGACAACCATTACTTATCCTATCAATCTGCCTTATCCAAAGATCCAAAC
GAAAAGAGAGACCACATGGTCTTGTTAGAATTTGTTACTGCTGCTGGTATTACCCATGGTATGGATGAAT
TGTACAAATCCGGAGAGGGCAGAGGAAGTCTTCTAACATGCGGTGACGTGGAGGAGAATCCCGGCCCTGG
GGATCCACCGGTCGCCACCATGGTGAGCAAGGGCGAGGAGCTGTTCACCGGGGTGGTGCCCATCCTGGTC
GAGCTGGACGGCGACGTAAACGGCCACAAGTTCAGCGTGTCCGGCGAGGGCGAGGGCGATGCCACCTACG
GCAAGCTGACCCTGAAGTTCATCTGCACCACCGGCAAGCTGCCCGTGCCCTGGCCCACCCTCGTGACCAC
CCTGTCCTGGGGCGTGCAGTGCTTCGCCCGCTACCCCGACCACATGAAGCAGCACGACTTCTTCAAGTCC
GCCATGCCCGAAGGCTACGTCCAGGAGCGCACCATCTTCTTCAAGGACGACGGCAACTACAAGACCCGCG
CCGAGGTGAAGTTCGAGGGCGACACCCTGGTGAACCGCATCGAGCTGAAGGGCATCGACTTCAAGGAGGA
CGGCAACATCCTGGGGCACAAGCTGGAGTACAACTACTTTAGCGACAACGTCTATATCACCGCCGACAAG
CAGAAGAACGGCATCAAGGCCAACTTCAAGATCCGCCACAACATCGAGGACGGCGGCGTGCAGCTCGCCG
ACCACTACCAGCAGAACACCCCCATCGGCGACGGCCCCGTGCTGCTGCCCGACAACCACTACCTGAGCAC
CCAGTCCAAGCTGAGCAAAGACCCCAACGAGAAGCGCGATCACATGGTCCTGCTGGAGTTCGTGACCGCC
GCCGGGATCACTCTCGGCATGGACGAGCTGTACAAGTAAAGCGGCCGCACCCAGCTTTCTTGTACAAAGT
GGTGTAGTTAATTCATGATGGCCGCTGCAGGTCGACCTCGAGGGGGGGCCCGGTACCCAATTCGCCCTAT
AGTGAGTCGTATTACGCGCGGATCCAGCTTTGGACTTCTTCGCCAGAGGTTTGGTCAAGTCTCCAATCAA
GGTTGTCGGCTTGTCTACCTTGCCAGAAATTTACGAAAAGATGGAAAAGGGTCAAATCGTTGGTAGATAC
GTTGTTGACACTTCTAAATAAGCGAATTTCTTATGATTTATGATTTTTATTATTAAATAAGTTATAAAAA
AAATAAGTGTATACAAATTTTAAAGTGACTCTTAGGTTTTAAAACGANAATTCTTATTCTTGAGTAACTC
TTTCCTGTAGGTCAGGTTGCTTTCTCAGGTATAGCATGAGGTCGCTCTTATTGACCACACCTCTACCGGC
ATGCCAATTCACTGGCCGTCGTTTTACAACGTCGTGACTGGGAAAACCCTGGCGTTACCCAACTTAATCG
CCTTGCAGCACATCCCCCTTTCGCCAGCTGGCGTAATAGCGAAGAGGCCCGCACCGATCGCCCTTCCCAA
CAGTTGCGCAGCCTGAATGGCGAATGGCGCCTGATGCGGTATTTTCTCCTTACGCATCTGTGCGGTATTT
CACACCGCATAATCGGATCGTACTTGTTACCCATCATTGAATTTTGAACATCCGAACCTGGGAGTTTTCC
CTGAAACAGATAGTATATTTGAACCTGTATAATAATATATAGTCTAGCGCTTTACGGAAGACAATGTATG
TATTTCGGTTCCTGGAGAAACTATTGCATCTATTGCATAGGTAATCTTGCACGTCGCATCCCCGGTTCAT
TTTCTGCGTTTCCATCTTGCACTTCAATAGCATATCTTTGTTAACGAAGCATCTGTGCTTCATTTTGTAG
AACAAAAATGCAACGCGAGAGCGCTAATTTTTCAAACAAAGAATCTGAGCTGCATTTTTACAGAACAGAA
ATGCAACGCGAAAGCGCTATTTTACCAACGAAGAATCTGTGCTTCATTTTTGTAAAACAAAAATGCAACG
CGAGAGCGCTAATTTTTCAAACAAAGAATCTGAGCTGCATTTTTACAGAACAGAAATGCAACGCGAGAGC
GCTATTTTACCAACAAAGAATCTATACTTCTTTTTTGTTCTACAAAAATGCATCCCGAGAGCGCTATTTT
TCTAACAAAGCATCTTAGATTACTTTTTTTCTCCTTTGTGCGCTCTATAATGCAGTCTCTTGATAACTTT
TTGCACTGTAGGTCCGTTAAGGTTAGAAGAAGGCTACTTTGGTGTCTATTTTCTCTTCCATAAAAAAAGC
CTGACTCCACTTCCCGCGTTTACTGATTACTAGCGAAGCTGCGGGTGCATTTTTTCAAGATAAAGGCATC
CCCGATTATATTCTATACCGATGTGGATTGCGCATACTTTGTGAACAGAAAGTGATAGCGTTGATGATTC
TTCATTGGTCAGAAAATTATGAACGGTTTCTTCTATTTTGTCTCTATATACTACGTATAGGAAATGTTTA
CATTTTCGTATTGTTTTCGATTCACTCTATGAATAGTTCTTACTACAATTTTTTTGTCTAAAGAGTAATA
CTAGAGATAAACATAAAAAATGTAGAGGTCGAGTTTAGATGCAAGTTCAAGGAGCGAAAGGTGGATGGGT
AGGTTATATAGGGATATAGCACAGAGATATATAGCAAAGAGATACTTTTGAGCAATGTTTGTGGAAGCGG
TATTCGCAATATTTTAGTAGCTCGTTACAGTCCGGTGCGTTTTTGGTTTTTTGAAAGTGCGTCTTCAGAG
CGCTTTTGGTTTTCAAAAGCGCTCTGAAGTTCCTATACTTTCTAGCTAGAGAATAGGAACTTCGGAATAG
GAACTTCAAAGCGTTTCCGAAAACGAGCGCTTCCGAAAATGCAACGCGAGCTGCGCACATACAGCTCACT
GTTCACGTCGCACCTATATCTGCGTGTTGCCTGTATATATATATACATGAGAAGAACGGCATAGTGCGTG
TTTATGCTTAAATGCGTACTTATATGCGTCTATTTATGTAGGATGAAAGGTAGTCTAGTACCTCCTGTGA
TATTATCCCATTCCATGCGGGGTATCGTATGCTTCCTTCAGCACTACCCTTTAGCTGTTCTATATGCTGC
CACTCCTCAATTGGATTAGTCTCATCCTTCAATGCTATCATTTCCTTTGATATTGGATCGATCCGATGAT
AAGCTGTCAAACATGAGAATTGGGTAATAACTGATATAATTAAATTGAAGCTCTAATTTGTGAGTTTAGT
ATACATGCATTTACTTATAATACAGTTTTTTAGTTTTGCTGGCCGCATCTTCTCAAATATGCTTCCCAGC
CTGCTTTTCTGTAACGTTCACCCTCTACCTTAGCATCCCTTCCCTTTGCAAATAGTCCTCTTCCAACAAT
AATAATGTCAGATCCTGTAGAGACCACATCATCCACGGTTCTATACTGTTGACCCAATGCGTCTCCCTTG
TCATCTAAACCCACACCGGGTGTCATAATCAACCAATCGTAACCTTCATCTCTTCCACCCATGTCTCTTT
GAGCAATAAAGCCGATAACAAAATCTTTGTCGCTCTTCGCAATGTCAACAGTACCCTTAGTATATTCTCC
AGTAGATAGGGAGCCCTTGCATGACAATTCTGCTAACATCAAAAGGCCTCTAGGTTCCTTTGTTACTTCT
TCTGCCGCCTGCTTCAAACCGCTAACAATACCTGGGCCCACCACACCGTGTGCATTCGTAATGTCTGCCC
ATTCTGCTATTCTGTATACACCCGCAGAGTACTGCAATTTGACTGTATTACCAATGTCAGCAAATTTTCT
GTCTTCGAAGAGTAAAAAATTGTACTTGGCGGATAATGCCTTTAGCGGCTTAACTGTGCCCTCCATGGAA
AAATCAGTCAAGATATCCACATGTGTTTTTAGTAAACAAATTTTGGGACCTAATGCTTCAACTAACTCCA
GTAATTCCTTGGTGGTACGAACATCCAATGAAGCACACAAGTTTGTTTGCTTTTCGTGCATGATATTAAA
TAGCTTGGCAGCAACAGGACTAGGATGAGTAGCAGCACGTTCCTTATATGTAGCTTTCGACATGATTTAT
CTTCGTTTCCTGCATGTTTTTGTTCTGTGCAGTTGGGTTAAGAATACTGGGCAATTTCATGTTTCTTCAA
CACTACATATGCGTATATATACCAATCTAAGTCTGTGCTCCTTCCTTCGTTCTTCCTTCTGTTCGGAGAT
TACCGAATCAAAAAAATTTCAAGGAAACCGAAATCAAAAAAAAGAATAAAAAAAAAATGATGAATTGAAA
AGCTAATTCTTGAAGACGAAAGGGCCTCGTGATACGCCTATTTTTATAGGTTAATGTCATGATAATAATG
GTTTCTTAGACGTCAGGTGGCACTTTTCGGGGAAATGTGCGCGGAACCCCTATTTGTTTATTTTTCTAAA
TACATTCAAATATGTATCCGCTCATGAGACAATAACCCTGATAAATGCTTCAATAATATTGAAAAAGGAA
GAGTATGAGTATTCAACATTTCCGTGTCGCCCTTATTCCCTTTTTTGCGGCATTTTGCCTTCCTGTTTTT
GCTCACCCAGAAACGCTGGTGAAAGTAAAAGATGCTGAAGATCAGTTGGGTGCACGAGTGGGTTACATCG
AACTGGATCTCAACAGCGGTAAGATCCTTGAGAGTTTTCGCCCCGAAGAACGTTTTCCAATGATGAGCAC
TTTTAAAGTTCTGCTATGTGGCGCGGTATTATCCCGTATTGACGCCGGGCAAGAGCAACTCGGTCGCCGC
ATACACTATTCTCAGAATGACTTGGTTGAGTACTCACCAGTCACAGAAAAGCATCTTACGGATGGCATGA
CAGTAAGAGAATTATGCAGTGCTGCCATAACCATGAGTGATAACACTGCGGCCAACTTACTTCTGACAAC
GATCGGAGGACCGAAGGAGCTAACCGCTTTTTTGCACAACATGGGGGATCATGTAACTCGCCTTGATCGT
TGGGAACCGGAGCTGAATGAAGCCATACCAAACGACGAGCGTGACACCACGATGCCTGTAGCAATGGCAA
CAACGTTGCGCAAACTATTAACTGGCGAACTACTTACTCTAGCTTCCCGGCAACAATTAATAGACTGGAT
GGAGGCGGATAAAGTTGCAGGACCACTTCTGCGCTCGGCCCTTCCGGCTGGCTGGTTTATTGCTGATAAA
TCTGGAGCCGGTGAGCGTGGGTCTCGCGGTATCATTGCAGCACTGGGGCCAGATGGTAAGCCCTCCCGTA
TCGTAGTTATCTACACGACGGGGAGTCAGGCAACTATGGATGAACGAAATAGACAGATCGCTGAGATAGG
TGCCTCACTGATTAAGCATTGGTAACTGTCAGACCAAGTTTACTCATATATACTTTAGATTGATTTAAAA
CTTCATTTTTAATTTAAAAGGATCTAGGTGAAGATCCTTTTTGATAATCTCATGACCAAAATCCCTTAAC
GTGAGTTTTCGTTCCACTGAGCGTCAGACCCCGTAGAAAAGATCAAAGGATCTTCTTGAGATCCTTTTTT
TCTGCGCGTAATCTGCTGCTTGCAAACAAAAAAACCACCGCTACCAGCGGTGGTTTGTTTGCCGGATCAA
GAGCTACCAACTCTTTTTCCGAAGGTAACTGGCTTCAGCAGAGCGCAGATACCAAATACTGTTCTTCTAG
TGTAGCCGTAGTTAGGCCACCACTTCAAGAACTCTGTAGCACCGCCTACATACCTCGCTCTGCTAATCCT
GTTACCAGTGGCTGCTGCCAGTGGCGATAAGTCGTGTCTTACCGGGTTGGACTCAAGACGATAGTTACCG
GATAAGGCGCAGCGGTCGGGCTGAACGGGGGGTTCGTGCACACAGCCCAGCTTGGAGCGAACGACCTACA
CCGAACTGAGATACCTACAGCGTGAGCTATGAGAAAGCGCCACGCTTCCCGAAGGGAGAAAGGCGGACAG
GTATCCGGTAAGCGGCAGGGTCGGAACAGGAGAGCGCACGAGGGAGCTTCCAGGGGGAAACGCCTGGTAT
CTTTATAGTCCTGTCGGGTTTCGCCACCTCTGACTTGAGCGTCGATTTTTGTGATGCTCGTCAGGGGGGC
GGAGCCTATGGAAAAACGCCAGCAACGCGGCCTTTTTACGGTTCCTGGCCTTTTGCTGGCCTTTTGCTCA
CATGTTCTTTCCTGCGTTATCCCCTGATTCTGTGGATAACCGTATTACCGCCTTTGAGTGAGCTGATACC
GCTCGCCGCAGCCGAACGACCGAGCGCAGCGAGTCAGTGAGCGAGGAAGCGGAAGAGCGCCCAATACGCA
AACCGCCTCTCCCCGCGCGTTGGCCGATTCATTAATGCAGCTGGCACGACAGGTTTCCCGACTGGAAAGC
GGGCAGTGAGCGCAACGCAATTAATGTGAGTTAGCTCACTCATTAGGCACCCCAGGCTTTACACTTTATG
CTTCCGGCTCGTATGTTGTGTGGAATTGTGAGCGGATAACAATTTCACACAGGAAACAGCTATGACCATG
ATTACGCCAAGCTTACCGCATCAGGAAATTGTAAGCGTTAATATTTTGTTAAAATTCGCGTTAAATTTTT
GTTAAATCAGCTCATTTTTTAACCAATAGGCCGAAATCGGCAAAATCCCTTATAAATCAAAAGAATAGAC
CGAGATAGGGT
[37 nt withheld, positions 8132-8168]
AAAGAACGTGGACTCCAACGTCAAAGG
[49 nt withheld, positions 8196-8244]
T
[91 nt withheld, positions 8246-8336]
G
[124 nt withheld, positions 8338-8461]
CCATTCGC
