Features (pLannotate 1.2.2; 26 found; start..end, strand, type, name):
    145..169     +  protein_bind   attB1: mutant version of attB; recombination site for the Gateway® BP reaction BP Clonase™
    183..893     +  CDS            Venus: Venus is a basic (constitutively fluorescent) yellow fluorescent protein published in 2002, derived from Aequorea victoria. It is reported to be a rapidly-maturing weak dimer with moderate acid sensitivity.
    975..1694    +  CDS            mTurquoise2: enhanced monomeric variant of CFP (Goedhart et al., 2012) mammalian codon-optimized
   1704..1728    -  protein_bind   attB2: mutant version of attB; recombination site for the Gateway® BP reaction BP Clonase™
   1756..1782    +  misc_feature   MCS (fragment): pBluescript multiple cloning site
   1791..1809    -  promoter       T7 promoter: promoter for bacteriophage T7 RNA polymerase
   1810..1953    +  CDS            ADH1 (fragment): ADH1_YEAST - Also known as ADC1. Experimental evidence at protein level: Swiss-Prot protein existence level 1. This isozyme preferentially catalyzes the conversion of primary unbranched alcohols to their corresponding aldehydes. Also shows activity toward secondary alcohols. From Saccharomyces cerevisiae (strain ATCC 204508 / S288c) (Baker's yeast).
   1957..2144    +  terminator     ADH1 terminator: S. cerevisiae ADH1; transcription terminator for the S. cerevisiae alcohol dehydrogenase 1 (ADH1) gene
   2152..2309    +  CDS            lacZα (fragment): LacZα fragment of β-galactosidase; lacZ fragment
   2315..2366    -  misc_feature   bom (fragment): basis of mobility region from pBR322
   2371..2454    +  CDS            RAF1 (fragment): RAF_YEAST - Experimental evidence at transcript level: Swiss-Prot protein existence level 2. Antagonizes transcriptional repression of recombinase FLP by REP1-REP2. May play a role in plasmid partitioning. From Saccharomyces cerevisiae (strain ATCC 204508 / S288c) (Baker's yeast).
   2608..3954    -  rep_origin     2μ ori: yeast 2μ plasmid origin of replication
   3959..3975    -  promoter       tet promoter (fragment): E. coli promoter for tetracycline efflux protein gene
   4065..4868    -  CDS            URA3: orotidine-5'-phosphate decarboxylase, required for uracil biosynthesis; S. cerevisiae URA3; yeast auxotrophic marker, counterselectable with 5-fluoroorotic acid (5-FOA)
   4869..5084    -  promoter       URA3 promoter: S. cerevisiae URA3
   5195..5299    +  promoter       AmpR promoter: bla
   5300..6160    +  CDS            AmpR: β-lactamase; bla; confers resistance to ampicillin, carbenicillin, and related antibiotics
   6331..6919    +  rep_origin     ori: high-copy-number ColE1/pMB1/pBR322/pUC origin of replication
   7102..7194    +  CDS            lacI (fragment): lac repressor; lacI; The lac repressor binds to the lac operator to inhibit transcription in E. coli. This inhibition can be relieved by adding lactose or isopropyl-β-D-thiogalactopyranoside (IPTG).
   7207..7228    +  protein_bind   CAP binding site: CAP binding activates transcription in the presence of cAMP. E. coli catabolite activator protein
   7243..7273    +  promoter       lac promoter: promoter for the E. coli lac operon
   7281..7297    +  protein_bind   lac operator: The lac repressor binds to the lac operator to inhibit transcription in E. coli. This inhibition can be relieved by adding lactose or isopropyl-β-D-thiogalactopyranoside (IPTG). lac repressor encoded by lacI
   7378..7806    -  rep_origin     f1 ori (sequence partly withheld): f1 bacteriophage origin of replication; arrow indicates direction of (+) strand synthesis
   7817..8071    -  CDS            BRP1 (fragment): BRP1_YEAST - Protein predicted: Swiss-Prot protein existence level 4. From Saccharomyces cerevisiae (strain ATCC 204508 / S288c) (Baker's yeast).
   8173..8189    -  promoter       ARG4 promoter (fragment): S. cerevisiae ARG4
   8294..8377    +  CDS            YG007_YEAST: Protein predicted: Swiss-Prot protein existence level 4. From Saccharomyces cerevisiae (strain ATCC 204508 / S288c) (Baker's yeast).
>Addgene plasmid #118440 | pDRF1-GW yeVenus-T2A-mTurquoise2 | addgene full sequence | sequence record 240366 | Addgene NGS Result
TCAACCTCGTTGATAAATTTTTTCTTTAACAATCGTTAATAATTAATTAATTGGAAAATAACCATTTTTT
CTCTCTTTTATACACACATTCAAAAGAAAGAAAAAAAATATACCCCAGCCTCGACTAGTGAATTCGCGGC
CATCACAAGTTTGTACAAAAAAGCAGGCTGCTAGCCACCATGTCTAAAGGTGAAGAATTATTCACTGGTG
TTGTCCCAATTTTGGTTGAATTAGATGGTGATGTTAATGGTCACAAATTTTCTGTCTCCGGTGAAGGTGA
AGGTGATGCTACTTACGGTAAATTGACCTTAAAATTGATTTGTACTACTGGTAAATTGCCAGTTCCATGG
CCAACCTTAGTCACTACTTTAGGTTATGGTTTGCAATGTTTTGCTAGATACCCAGATCATATGAAACAAC
ATGACTTTTTCAAGTCTGCCATGCCAGAAGGTTATGTTCAAGAAAGAACTATTTTTTTCAAAGATGACGG
TAACTACAAGACCAGAGCTGAAGTCAAGTTTGAAGGTGATACCTTAGTTAATAGAATCGAATTAAAAGGT
ATTGATTTTAAAGAAGATGGTAACATTTTAGGTCACAAATTGGAATACAACTATAACTCTCACAATGTTT
ACATCACTGCTGACAAACAAAAGAATGGTATCAAAGCTAACTTCAAAATTAGACACAACATTGAAGATGG
TGGTGTTCAATTAGCTGACCATTATCAACAAAATACTCCAATTGGTGATGGTCCAGTCTTGTTACCAGAC
AACCATTACTTATCCTATCAATCTGCCTTATCCAAAGATCCAAACGAAAAGAGAGACCACATGGTCTTGT
TAGAATTTGTTACTGCTGCTGGTATTACCCATGGTATGGATGAATTGTACAAATCCGGAGAGGGCAGAGG
AAGTCTTCTAACATGCGGTGACGTGGAGGAGAATCCCGGCCCTGGGGATCCACCGGTCGCCACCATGGTG
AGCAAGGGCGAGGAGCTGTTCACCGGGGTGGTGCCCATCCTGGTCGAGCTGGACGGCGACGTAAACGGCC
ACAAGTTCAGCGTGTCCGGCGAGGGCGAGGGCGATGCCACCTACGGCAAGCTGACCCTGAAGTTCATCTG
CACCACCGGCAAGCTGCCCGTGCCCTGGCCCACCCTCGTGACCACCCTGTCCTGGGGCGTGCAGTGCTTC
GCCCGCTACCCCGACCACATGAAGCAGCACGACTTCTTCAAGTCCGCCATGCCCGAAGGCTACGTCCAGG
AGCGCACCATCTTCTTCAAGGACGACGGCAACTACAAGACCCGCGCCGAGGTGAAGTTCGAGGGCGACAC
CCTGGTGAACCGCATCGAGCTGAAGGGCATCGACTTCAAGGAGGACGGCAACATCCTGGGGCACAAGCTG
GAGTACAACTACTTTAGCGACAACGTCTATATCACCGCCGACAAGCAGAAGAACGGCATCAAGGCCAACT
TCAAGATCCGCCACAACATCGAGGACGGCGGCGTGCAGCTCGCCGACCACTACCAGCAGAACACCCCCAT
CGGCGACGGCCCCGTGCTGCTGCCCGACAACCACTACCTGAGCACCCAGTCCAAGCTGAGCAAAGACCCC
AACGAGAAGCGCGATCACATGGTCCTGCTGGAGTTCGTGACCGCCGCCGGGATCACTCTCGGCATGGACG
AGCTGTACAAGTAAAGCGGCCGCACCCAGCTTTCTTGTACAAAGTGGTGTAGTTAATTCATGATGGCCGC
TGCAGGTCGACCTCGAGGGGGGGCCCGGTACCCAATTCGCCCTATAGTGAGTCGTATTACGCGCGGATCC
AGCTTTGGACTTCTTCGCCAGAGGTTTGGTCAAGTCTCCAATCAAGGTTGTCGGCTTGTCTACCTTGCCA
GAAATTTACGAAAAGATGGAAAAGGGTCAAATCGTTGGTAGATACGTTGTTGACACTTCTAAATAAGCGA
ATTTCTTATGATTTATGATTTTTATTATTAAATAAGTTATAAAAAAAATAAGTGTATACAAATTTTAAAG
TGACTCTTAGGTTTTAAAACGAAAATTCTTATTCTTGAGTAACTCTTTCCTGTAGGTCAGGTTGCTTTCT
CAGGTATAGCATGAGGTCGCTCTTATTGACCACACCTCTACCGGCATGCCAATTCACTGGCCGTCGTTTT
ACAACGTCGTGACTGGGAAAACCCTGGCGTTACCCAACTTAATCGCCTTGCAGCACATCCCCCTTTCGCC
AGCTGGCGTAATAGCGAAGAGGCCCGCACCGATCGCCCTTCCCAACAGTTGCGCAGCCTGAATGGCGAAT
GGCGCCTGATGCGGTATTTTCTCCTTACGCATCTGTGCGGTATTTCACACCGCATAATCGGATCGTACTT
GTTACCCATCATTGAATTTTGAACATCCGAACCTGGGAGTTTTCCCTGAAACAGATAGTATATTTGAACC
TGTATAATAATATATAGTCTAGCGCTTTACGGAAGACAATGTATGTATTTCGGTTCCTGGAGAAACTATT
GCATCTATTGCATAGGTAATCTTGCACGTCGCATCCCCGGTTCATTTTCTGCGTTTCCATCTTGCACTTC
AATAGCATATCTTTGTTAACGAAGCATCTGTGCTTCATTTTGTAGAACAAAAATGCAACGCGAGAGCGCT
AATTTTTCAAACAAAGAATCTGAGCTGCATTTTTACAGAACAGAAATGCAACGCGAAAGCGCTATTTTAC
CAACGAAGAATCTGTGCTTCATTTTTGTAAAACAAAAATGCAACGCGAGAGCGCTAATTTTTCAAACAAA
GAATCTGAGCTGCATTTTTACAGAACAGAAATGCAACGCGAGAGCGCTATTTTACCAACAAAGAATCTAT
ACTTCTTTTTTGTTCTACAAAAATGCATCCCGAGAGCGCTATTTTTCTAACAAAGCATCTTAGATTACTT
TTTTTCTCCTTTGTGCGCTCTATAATGCAGTCTCTTGATAACTTTTTGCACTGTAGGTCCGTTAAGGTTA
GAAGAAGGCTACTTTGGTGTCTATTTTCTCTTCCATAAAAAAAGCCTGACTCCACTTCCCGCGTTTACTG
ATTACTAGCGAAGCTGCGGGTGCATTTTTTCAAGATAAAGGCATCCCCGATTATATTCTATACCGATGTG
GATTGCGCATACTTTGTGAACAGAAAGTGATAGCGTTGATGATTCTTCATTGGTCAGAAAATTATGAACG
GTTTCTTCTATTTTGTCTCTATATACTACGTATAGGAAATGTTTACATTTTCGTATTGTTTTCGATTCAC
TCTATGAATAGTTCTTACTACAATTTTTTTGTCTAAAGAGTAATACTAGAGATAAACATAAAAAATGTAG
AGGTCGAGTTTAGATGCAAGTTCAAGGAGCGAAAGGTGGATGGGTAGGTTATATAGGGATATAGCACAGA
GATATATAGCAAAGAGATACTTTTGAGCAATGTTTGTGGAAGCGGTATTCGCAATATTTTAGTAGCTCGT
TACAGTCCGGTGCGTTTTTGGTTTTTTGAAAGTGCGTCTTCAGAGCGCTTTTGGTTTTCAAAAGCGCTCT
GAAGTTCCTATACTTTCTAGCTAGAGAATAGGAACTTCGGAATAGGAACTTCAAAGCGTTTCCGAAAACG
AGCGCTTCCGAAAATGCAACGCGAGCTGCGCACATACAGCTCACTGTTCACGTCGCACCTATATCTGCGT
GTTGCCTGTATATATATATACATGAGAAGAACGGCATAGTGCGTGTTTATGCTTAAATGCGTACTTATAT
GCGTCTATTTATGTAGGATGAAAGGTAGTCTAGTACCTCCTGTGATATTATCCCATTCCATGCGGGGTAT
CGTATGCTTCCTTCAGCACTACCCTTTAGCTGTTCTATATGCTGCCACTCCTCAATTGGATTAGTCTCAT
CCTTCAATGCTATCATTTCCTTTGATATTGGATCGATCCGATGATAAGCTGTCAAACATGAGAATTGGGT
AATAACTGATATAATTAAATTGAAGCTCTAATTTGTGAGTTTAGTATACATGCATTTACTTATAATACAG
TTTTTTAGTTTTGCTGGCCGCATCTTCTCAAATATGCTTCCCAGCCTGCTTTTCTGTAACGTTCACCCTC
TACCTTAGCATCCCTTCCCTTTGCAAATAGTCCTCTTCCAACAATAATAATGTCAGATCCTGTAGAGACC
ACATCATCCACGGTTCTATACTGTTGACCCAATGCGTCTCCCTTGTCATCTAAACCCACACCGGGTGTCA
TAATCAACCAATCGTAACCTTCATCTCTTCCACCCATGTCTCTTTGAGCAATAAAGCCGATAACAAAATC
TTTGTCGCTCTTCGCAATGTCAACAGTACCCTTAGTATATTCTCCAGTAGATAGGGAGCCCTTGCATGAC
AATTCTGCTAACATCAAAAGGCCTCTAGGTTCCTTTGTTACTTCTTCTGCCGCCTGCTTCAAACCGCTAA
CAATACCTGGGCCCACCACACCGTGTGCATTCGTAATGTCTGCCCATTCTGCTATTCTGTATACACCCGC
AGAGTACTGCAATTTGACTGTATTACCAATGTCAGCAAATTTTCTGTCTTCGAAGAGTAAAAAATTGTAC
TTGGCGGATAATGCCTTTAGCGGCTTAACTGTGCCCTCCATGGAAAAATCAGTCAAGATATCCACATGTG
TTTTTAGTAAACAAATTTTGGGACCTAATGCTTCAACTAACTCCAGTAATTCCTTGGTGGTACGAACATC
CAATGAAGCACACAAGTTTGTTTGCTTTTCGTGCATGATATTAAATAGCTTGGCAGCAACAGGACTAGGA
TGAGTAGCAGCACGTTCCTTATATGTAGCTTTCGACATGATTTATCTTCGTTTCCTGCATGTTTTTGTTC
TGTGCAGTTGGGTTAAGAATACTGGGCAATTTCATGTTTCTTCAACACTACATATGCGTATATATACCAA
TCTAAGTCTGTGCTCCTTCCTTCGTTCTTCCTTCTGTTCGGAGATTACCGAATCAAAAAAATTTCAAGGA
AACCGAAATCAAAAAAAAGAATAAAAAAAAAATGATGAATTGAAAAGCTAATTCTTGAAGACGAAAGGGC
CTCGTGATACGCCTATTTTTATAGGTTAATGTCATGATAATAATGGTTTCTTAGACGTCAGGTGGCACTT
TTCGGGGAAATGTGCGCGGAACCCCTATTTGTTTATTTTTCTAAATACATTCAAATATGTATCCGCTCAT
GAGACAATAACCCTGATAAATGCTTCAATAATATTGAAAAAGGAAGAGTATGAGTATTCAACATTTCCGT
GTCGCCCTTATTCCCTTTTTTGCGGCATTTTGCCTTCCTGTTTTTGCTCACCCAGAAACGCTGGTGAAAG
TAAAAGATGCTGAAGATCAGTTGGGTGCACGAGTGGGTTACATCGAACTGGATCTCAACAGCGGTAAGAT
CCTTGAGAGTTTTCGCCCCGAAGAACGTTTTCCAATGATGAGCACTTTTAAAGTTCTGCTATGTGGCGCG
GTATTATCCCGTATTGACGCCGGGCAAGAGCAACTCGGTCGCCGCATACACTATTCTCAGAATGACTTGG
TTGAGTACTCACCAGTCACAGAAAAGCATCTTACGGATGGCATGACAGTAAGAGAATTATGCAGTGCTGC
CATAACCATGAGTGATAACACTGCGGCCAACTTACTTCTGACAACGATCGGAGGACCGAAGGAGCTAACC
GCTTTTTTGCACAACATGGGGGATCATGTAACTCGCCTTGATCGTTGGGAACCGGAGCTGAATGAAGCCA
TACCAAACGACGAGCGTGACACCACGATGCCTGTAGCAATGGCAACAACGTTGCGCAAACTATTAACTGG
CGAACTACTTACTCTAGCTTCCCGGCAACAATTAATAGACTGGATGGAGGCGGATAAAGTTGCAGGACCA
CTTCTGCGCTCGGCCCTTCCGGCTGGCTGGTTTATTGCTGATAAATCTGGAGCCGGTGAGCGTGGGTCTC
GCGGTATCATTGCAGCACTGGGGCCAGATGGTAAGCCCTCCCGTATCGTAGTTATCTACACGACGGGGAG
TCAGGCAACTATGGATGAACGAAATAGACAGATCGCTGAGATAGGTGCCTCACTGATTAAGCATTGGTAA
CTGTCAGACCAAGTTTACTCATATATACTTTAGATTGATTTAAAACTTCATTTTTAATTTAAAAGGATCT
AGGTGAAGATCCTTTTTGATAATCTCATGACCAAAATCCCTTAACGTGAGTTTTCGTTCCACTGAGCGTC
AGACCCCGTAGAAAAGATCAAAGGATCTTCTTGAGATCCTTTTTTTCTGCGCGTAATCTGCTGCTTGCAA
ACAAAAAAACCACCGCTACCAGCGGTGGTTTGTTTGCCGGATCAAGAGCTACCAACTCTTTTTCCGAAGG
TAACTGGCTTCAGCAGAGCGCAGATACCAAATACTGTTCTTCTAGTGTAGCCGTAGTTAGGCCACCACTT
CAAGAACTCTGTAGCACCGCCTACATACCTCGCTCTGCTAATCCTGTTACCAGTGGCTGCTGCCAGTGGC
GATAAGTCGTGTCTTACCGGGTTGGACTCAAGACGATAGTTACCGGATAAGGCGCAGCGGTCGGGCTGAA
CGGGGGGTTCGTGCACACAGCCCAGCTTGGAGCGAACGACCTACACCGAACTGAGATACCTACAGCGTGA
GCTATGAGAAAGCGCCACGCTTCCCGAAGGGAGAAAGGCGGACAGGTATCCGGTAAGCGGCAGGGTCGGA
ACAGGAGAGCGCACGAGGGAGCTTCCAGGGGGAAACGCCTGGTATCTTTATAGTCCTGTCGGGTTTCGCC
ACCTCTGACTTGAGCGTCGATTTTTGTGATGCTCGTCAGGGGGGCGGAGCCTATGGAAAAACGCCAGCAA
CGCGGCCTTTTTACGGTTCCTGGCCTTTTGCTGGCCTTTTGCTCACATGTTCTTTCCTGCGTTATCCCCT
GATTCTGTGGATAACCGTATTACCGCCTTTGAGTGAGCTGATACCGCTCGCCGCAGCCGAACGACCGAGC
GCAGCGAGTCAGTGAGCGAGGAAGCGGAAGAGCGCCCAATACGCAAACCGCCTCTCCCCGCGCGTTGGCC
GATTCATTAATGCAGCTGGCACGACAGGTTTCCCGACTGGAAAGCGGGCAGTGAGCGCAACGCAATTAAT
GTGAGTTAGCTCACTCATTAGGCACCCCAGGCTTTACACTTTATGCTTCCGGCTCGTATGTTGTGTGGAA
TTGTGAGCGGATAACAATTTCACACAGGAAACAGCTATGACCATGATTACGCCAAGCTTACCGCATCAGG
AAATTGTAAGCGTTAATATTTTGTTAAAATTCGCGTTAAATTTTTGTTAAATCAGCTCATTTTTTAACCA
ATAGGCCGAAATCGGCAAAATCCCTTATAAATCAAAAGAATAGACCGAGATAGGGT
[37 nt withheld, positions 7477-7513]
AAAGAACGTGGACTCCAACGTCAAAGG
[49 nt withheld, positions 7541-7589]
T
[91 nt withheld, positions 7591-7681]
G
[124 nt withheld, positions 7683-7806]
CCATTCGCCAAGCTTCCTGAAACGGAGAAACATAAACAGGCATTGCTGGGATCACCCATACATCACTCTG
TTTTGCCTGACCTTTTCCGGTAATTTGAAAACAAACCCGGTCTCGAAGCGGAGATCCGGCGATAATTACC
GCAGAAATAAACCCATACACGAGACGTAGAACCAGCCGCACATGGCCGGAGAAACTCCTGCGAGAATTTC
GTAAACTCGCGCGCATTGCATCTGTATTTCCTAATGCGGCACTTCCAGGCCTCGATCGAGACCGTTTATC
CATTGCTTTTTTGTTGTCTTTTTCCCTCGTTCACAGAAAGTCTGAAGAAGCTATAGTAGAACTATGAGCT
TTTTTTGTTTCTGTTTTCCTTTTTTTTTTTTTTACCTCTGTGGAAATTGTTACTCTCACACTCTTTAGTT
CGTTTGTTTGTTTTGTTTATTCCAATTATGACCGGTGACGAAACGTGGTCGATGGTGGGTACCGCTTATG
CTCCCCTCCATTAGTTTCGATTATATAAAAAGGCCAAATATTGTATTATTTTCAAATGTCCTATCATTAT
CGTCTAACATCTAATTTCTCTTAAATTTTTTCTCTTTCTTTCCTATAACACCAATAGTGAAAATCTTTTT
TTCTTCTATATCTACAAAAACTTTTTTTTTCTA
